>Addgene plasmid #186456 | pTarget_PS_VB | addgene full sequence | sequence record 370294 | Addgene NGS Result
CAGTTGGGTGCACGAGTGGGTTACATCGAACTGGATCTCAACAGCGGTAAGATCCTTGAGAGTTTTCGCC
CCGAAGAACGTTTTCCAATGATGAGCACTTTTAAAGTTCTGCTATGTGGCGCGGTATTATCCCGTGTTGA
CGCCGGGCAAGAGCAACTCGGTCGCCGCATACACTATTCTCAGAATGACTTGGTTGAGTACTCACCAGTC
ACAGAAAAGCATCTTACGGATGGCATGACAGTAAGAGAATTATGCAGTGCTGCCATAACCATGAGTGATA
ACACTGCGGCCAACTTACTTCTGACAACGATCGGAGGACCGAAGGAGCTAACCGCTTTTTTGCACAACAT
GGGGGATCATGTAACTCGCCTTGATCGTTGGGAACCGGAGCTGAATGAAGCCATACCAAACGACGAGCGT
GACACCACGATGCCTGCAGCAATGGCAACAACGTTGCGCAAACTATTAACTGGCGAACTACTTACTCTAG
CTTCCCGGCAACAATTAATAGACTGGATGGAGGCGGATAAAGTTGCAGGACCACTTCTGCGCTCGGCCCT
TCCGGCTGGCTGGTTTATTGCTGATAAATCTGGAGCCGGTGAGCGTGGGTCTCGCGGTATCATTGCAGCA
CTGGGGCCAGATGGTAAGCCCTCCCGTATCGTAGTTATCTACACGACGGGGAGTCAGGCAACTATGGATG
AACGAAATAGACAGATCGCTGAGATAGGTGCCTCACTGATTAAGCATTGGTAACTGTCAGACCAAGTTTA
CTCATATATACTTTAGATTGATTTAAAACTTCATTTTTAATTTAAAAGGATCTAGGTGAAGATCCTTTTT
GATAATCTCATGACCAAAATCCCTTAACGTGAGTTTTCGTTCCACTGAGCGTCAGACCCCGTAGAAAAGA
TCAAAGGATCTTCTTGAGATCCTTTTTTTCTGCGCGTAATCTGCTGCTTGCAAACAAAAAAACCACCGCT
ACCAGCGGTGGTTTGTTTGCCGGATCAAGAGCTACCAACTCTTTTTCCGAAGGTAACTGGCTTCAGCAGA
GCGCAGATACCAAATACTGTCCTTCTAGTGTAGCCGTAGTTAGGCCACCACTTCAAGAACTCTGTAGCAC
CGCCTACATACCTCGCTCTGCTAATCCTGTTACCAGTGGCTGCTGCCAGTGGCGATAAGTCGTGTCTTAC
CGGGTTGGACTCAAGACGATAGTTACCGGATAAGGCGCAGCGGTCGGGCTGAACGGGGGGTTCGTGCACA
CAGCCCAGCTTGGAGCGAACGACCTACACCGAACTGAGATACCTACAGCGTGAGCTATGAGAAAGCGCCA
CGCTTCCCGAAGGGAGAAAGGCGGACAGGTATCCGGTAAGCGGCAGGGTCGGAACAGGAGAGCGCACGAG
GGAGCTTCCAGGGGGAAACGCCTGGTATCTTTATAGTCCTGTCGGGTTTCGCCACCTCTGACTTGAGCGT
CGATTTTTGTGATGCTCGTCAGGGGGGCGGAGCCTATGGAAAAACGCCAGCAACGCGGCCTTTTTACGGT
TCCTGGCCTTTTGCTGGCCTTTTGCTCACATGTTCTTTCCTGCGTTATCCCCTGATTCTGTGGATAACCG
TATTACCGCCTTTGAGTGAGCTGATACCGCTCGCCGCAGCCGAACGACCGAGCGCAGCGAGTCAGTGAGC
GAGGAAGCGGAAGAGCGCCTGATGCGGTATTTTCTCCTTACGCATCTGTGCGGTATTTCACACCGCAATG
GTGCACTCTCAGTACAATCTGCTCTGATGCCGCATAGTTAAGCCAGTATACACTCCGCTATCGCTACGTG
ACTGGGTCATGGCTGCGCCCCGACACCCGCCAACACCCGCTGACGCGCCCTGACGGGCTTGTCTGCTCCC
GGCATCCGCTTACAGACAAGCTGTGACCGTCTCCGGGAGCTGCATGTGTCAGAGGTTTTCACCGTCATCA
CCGAAACGCGCGAGGCAGCTGCGGTAAAGCTCATCAGCGTGGTCGTGAAGCGATTCACAGATGTCTGCCT
GTTCATCCGCGTCCAGCTCGTTGAGTTTCTCCAGAAGCGTTAATGTCTGGCTTCTGATAAAGCGGGCCAT
GTTAAGGGCGGTTTTTTCCTGTTTGGTCACTGATGCCTCCGTGTAAGGGGGATTTCTGTTCATGGGGGTA
ATGATACCGATGAAACGAGAGAGGATGCTCACGATACGGGTTACTGATGATGAACATGCCCGGTTACTGG
AACGTTGTGAGGGTAAACAACTGGCGGTATGGATGCGGCGGGACCAGAGAAAAATCACTCAGGGTCAATG
CCAGCGCTTCGTTAATACAGATGTAGGTGTTCCACAGGGTAGCCAGCAGCATCCTGCGATGCAGATCCGG
AACATAATGGTGCAGGGCGCTGACTTCCGCGTTTCCAGACTTTACGAAACACGGAAACCGAAGACCATTC
ATGTTGTTGCTCAGGTCGCAGACGTTTTGCAGCAGCAGTCGCTTCACGTTCGCTCGCGTATCGGTGATTC
ATTCTGCTAACCAGTAAGGCAACCCCGCCAGCCTAGCCGGGTCCTCAACGACAGGAGCACGATCATGCGC
ACCCGTGGCCAGGACCCAACGCTGCCCGAGATGCGCCGCGTGCGGCTGCTGGAGATGGCGGACGCGATGG
ATATGTTCTGCCAAGGGTTGGTTTGCGCATTCACAGTTCTCCGCAAGAATTGATTGGCTCCAATTCTTGG
AGTGGTGAATCCGTTAGCGAGGTGCCGCCGGCTTCCATTCAGGTCGAGGTGGCCCGGCTCCATGCACCGC
GACGCAACGCGGGGAGGCAGACAAGGTATAGGGCGGCGCCTACAATCCATGCCAACCCGTTCCATGTGCT
CGCCGAGGCGGCATAAATCGCCGTGACGATCAGCGGTCCAATGATCGAAGTTAGGCTGGTAAGAGCCGCG
AGCGATCCTTGAAGCTGTCCCTGATGGTCGTCATCTACCTGCCTGGACAGCATGGCCTGCAACGCGGGCA
TCCCGATGCCGCCGGAAGCGAGAAGAATCATAATGGGGAAGGCCATCCAGCCTCGCGTCGCGAACGCCAG
CAAGACGTAGCCCAGCGCGTCGGCCGCCATGCCGGCGATAATGGCCTGCTTCTCGCCGAAACGTTTGGTG
GCGGGACCAGTGACGAAGGCTTGAGCGAGGGCGTGCAAGATTCCGAATACCGCAAGCGACAGGCCGATCA
TCGTCGCGCTCCAGCGAAAGCGGTCCTCGCCGAAAATGACCCAGAGCGCTGCCGGCACCTGTCCTACGAG
TTGCATGATCACTGATAGATACAAGAGCCATAAGAACCTCAGATCCTTCCGTATTTAAGTTTGGTAAAGG
TAAAAAGACGAATGATGCATCCGCCAGTATGTTCTCTAGTGTGGTTCGTTGTTTTTGCGTGAGCCATGAG
AACGAACCATTGAGATCATACTTACTTTGCATGTCACTCAAAAATTTTGCCTCAAAACTGGTGAGCTGAA
TTTTTGCAGTTAAAGCATCGTGTAGTGTTTTTCTTAGTCCGTTATGTAGGTAGGAATCTGATGTAATGGT
TGTTGGTATTTTGTCACCATTCATTTTTATCTGGTTGTTCTCAAGTTCGGTTACGAGATCCATTTGTCTA
TCTAGTTCAACTTGGAAAATCAACGTATCAGTCGGGCGGCCTCGCTTATCAACCACCAATTTCATATTGC
TGTAAGTGTTTAAATCTTTACTTATTGGTTTCAAAACCCATTGGTTAAGCCTTTTAAACTCATGGTAGTT
ATTTTCAAGCATTAACATGAACTTAAATTCATCAAGGCTAATCTCTATATTTGCCTTGTGAGTTTTCTTT
TGTGTTAGTTCTTTTAATAACCACTCATAAATCCTCATAGAGTATTTGTTTTCAAAAGACTTAACATGTT
CCAGATTATATTTTATGAATTTTTTTAACTGGAAAAGATAAGGCAATATCTCTTCACTAAAAACTAATTC
TAATTTTTCGCTTGAGAACTTGGCATAGTTTGTCCACTGGAAAATCTCAAAGCCTTTAACCAAAGGATTC
CTGATTTCCACAGTTCTCGTCATCAGCTCTCTGGTTGCTTTAGCTAATACACCATAAGCATTTTCCCTAC
TGATGTTCATCATCTGAGCGTATTGGTTATAAGTGAACGATACCGTCCGTTCTTTCCTTGTAGGGTTTTC
AATCGTGGGGTTGAGTAGTGCCACACAGCATAAAATTAGCTTGGTTTCATGCTCCGTTAAGTCATAGCGA
CTAATCGCTAGTTCATTTGCTTTGACGAAAGGGCCTCGTGATACGCCTATTTTTATAGGTTAATGTCATG
ATAATAATGGTTTCTTAGACGTCAGGTGGCACTTTTCGGGGAAATGTGCGCGGAACCCCTATTTGTTTAT
TTTTCTAAATACATTCAAATATGTATCCGCTCATGAGACAATAACCCTGATAAATGCTTCAATAACATTG
AAAAAGGAAGAGTATGAGTATTCAACATTTCCGTGTCGCCCTTATTCCCTTTTTTGCGGCATTTTGCCTT
CCTGTTTTTGCTCACCCAGAAACGCTGGTGAAAGTAAAAGATGCTGAAGAT
Features (pLannotate 1.2.2; 8 found; start..end, strand, type, name):
    924..1512    +  rep_origin     ori: high-copy-number ColE1/pMB1/pBR322/pUC origin of replication
   1698..1837    -  misc_feature   bom: basis of mobility region from pBR322
   1939..2130    -  CDS            rop: Rop protein, which maintains plasmids at low copy number; rop
   2147..2527    +  CDS            YPB1_ECOLX: Protein predicted: Swiss-Prot protein existence level 4. From Escherichia coli.
   2769..3299    -  CDS            TcR (fragment): tetracycline efflux protein; tet; confers resistance to tetracycline
   3383..4295    -  CDS            Rep101 (fragment): RepA protein needed for replication with the pSC101 origin; rep101
   4389..4493    +  promoter       AmpR promoter: bla
   4494..753     +  CDS            AmpR (across the origin): β-lactamase; bla; confers resistance to ampicillin, carbenicillin, and related antibiotics
