[The description below was written by a language model from this plasmid's Addgene catalogue record and pLannotate feature annotations shown in this document.]
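Description:
pTarget_PS_VB is a small bacterial target plasmid (about 4.6 kb) catalogued as a CRISPR-type empty backbone. It is built on the pET LIC (2A-T) vector, modified by Gibson assembly to include sequences from pUC19 and a protospacer recognised by AaCas12b, a type V-B CRISPR effector. There is no expressed gene of interest. The functional payload is the protospacer itself, which makes the plasmid a substrate for Cas12b targeting. The feature table does not annotate the protospacer or any adjacent PAM, so its exact position in the sequence cannot be stated from the record.

The plasmid is maintained in E. coli under ampicillin selection, with a β-lactamase gene driven by its native bla promoter. Replication relies on a ColE1/pMB1-family origin accompanied by the pBR322 bom mobilisation region and the rop gene. Rop restrains copy number, consistent with the catalogue's low-copy designation. The automated annotation also detects partial tetracycline-resistance and Rep101 (pSC101 RepA) coding sequences and a predicted E. coli open reading frame. Because the first two are flagged as fragments, they are most likely non-functional remnants of cloning or backbone sequence rather than working markers or a second replicon, and the record does not explain their origin.

Judging from the stated purpose and the associated study on spacer acquisition by type V-A and V-B systems, the plasmid probably serves as a targeted plasmid in E. coli assays of Cas12b interference or of adaptation linked to targeting. The record gives no assay details.
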