Addgene plasmid #186456: pTarget_PS_VB
Purpose: (Empty Backbone) pTarget containing protospacer for AaCas12b targeting
Depositing lab: John van der Oost. Depositing organization: Wageningen University, Department Agrotechnology & Food Sciences. Publication: Adaptation by Type V-A and V-B CRISPR-Cas Systems Demonstrates Conserved Protospacer Selection Mechanisms Between Diverse CRISPR-Cas Types. Wu WY, Jackson SA, Almendros C, Haagsma AC, Yilmaz S, Gort G, van der Oost J, Brouns SJJ, Staals RHJ. CRISPR J. 2022 Aug;5(4):536-547. doi: 10.1089/crispr.2021.0150. Epub 2022 Jul 12. PubMed 35833800.
Backbone
  Vector backbone: pET LIC (2A-T)
  Modifications to backbone: Included sequences from puc19 plasmid. Contains protospacer for Cas12b targeting.
  Vector type: CRISPR
Growth in bacteria
  Bacterial resistance: Ampicillin, 100 μg/mL
  Growth temperature: 37°C
  Growth strain: DH5alpha
  Copy number: Low Copy
Gene/Insert
  Cloning method: Gibson Cloning
  Sequencing primers: 5′ GAGATTAGCCTTGATGAATTTAAGTTCATG
Terms and licenses: Academic/Nonprofit Terms; Industry Terms: Not Available to Industry
How to cite: pTarget_PS_VB was a gift from John van der Oost (Addgene plasmid # 186456 ; http://n2t.net/addgene:186456 ; RRID:Addgene_186456)
